>Addgene plasmid #46745 | pBABE-Puro-KRas* | depositor full sequence | sequence record 66169 | pBABE-Puro-KRas* sequence 5741 bps
CTGCAGCCTGAATATGGGCCAAACAGGATATCTGTGGTAAGCAGTTCCTGCCCCGGCTCAGGGCCAAGAA
CAGATGGAACAGCTGAATATGGGCCAAACAGGATATCTGTGGTAAGCAGTTCCTGCCCCGGCTCAGGGCC
AAGAACAGATGGTCCCCAGATGCGGTCCAGCCCTCAGCAGTTTCTAGAGAACCATCAGATGTTTCCAGGG
TGCCCCAAGGACCTGAAATGACCCTGTGCCTTATTTGAACTAACCAATCAGTTCGCTTCTCGCTTCTGTT
CGCGCGCTTCTGCTCCCCGAGCTCAATAAAAGAGCCCACAACCCCTCACTCGGGGCGCCAGTCCTCCGAT
TGACTGAGTCGCCCGGGTACCCGTGTATCCAATAAACCCTCTTGCAGTTGCATCCGACTTGTGGTCTCGC
TGTTCCTTGGGAGGGTCTCCTCTGAGTGATTGACTACCCGTCAGCGGGGGTCTTTCATTTGGGGGCTCGT
CCGGGATCGGGAGACCCCTGCCCAGGGACCACCGACCCACCACCGGGAGGTAAGCTGGCCAGCAACTTAT
CTGTGTCTGTCCGATTGTCTAGTGTCTATGACTGATTTTATGCGCCTGCGTCGGTACTAGTTAGCTAACT
AGCTCTGTATCTGGCGGACCCGTGGTGGAACTGACGAGTTCTGAACACCCGGCCGCAACCCTGGGAGACG
TCCCAGGGACTTTGGGGGCCGTTTTTGTGGCCCGACCTGAGGAAGGGAGTCGATGTGGAATCCGACCCCG
TCAGGATATGTGGTTCTGGTAGGAGACGAGAACCTAAAACAGTTCCCGCCTCCGTCTGAATTTTTGCTTT
CGGTTTGGAACCGAAGCCGCGCGTCTTGTCTGCTGCAGCATCGTTCTGTGTTGTCTCTGTCTGACTGTGT
TTCTGTATTTGTCTGAAAATTAGGGCCAGACTGTTACCACTCCCTTAAGTTTGACCTTAGATCACTGGAA
AGATGTCGAGNNNCGGCTCGCTCACAACCAGTCGGTAGATGTCAAGAAGAGACGTTGGGTTACCTTCTGC
TCTGCAGAATGGCCAACCTTTAACGTCGGATGGCCGCGAGACGGCACCTTTAACCGAGACCTCATCACCC
AGGTTAAGATCAAGGTCTTTTCACCTGGCCCGCATGGACACCCAGACCAGGTCCCCTACATCGTGACCTG
GGAAGCCTTGGCTTTTGACCCCCCTCCCTGGGTCAAGCCCTTTGTACACCCTAAGCCTCCGCCTCCTCTT
CTTCCATCCGCGCCGTCTCTCCCCCTTGAACCTCCTCTTTCGACCCCGCCTCAATCCTCCCTTTATCCAG
CCCTCACTCCTTCTCTAGGCGCCGGCCGGATCCGCCATGGACTACAAGGACGACGATGACAAG
[561 nt withheld, positions 1394-1954]
TAAGTCGACCTGTGGAATGTGTGTCAGTTAGGGTGTGGAAAGTCCCCAGGCTCCCCAGCAGGCAGAAGTA
TGCAAAGCATGCATCTCAATTAGTCAGCAACCAGGTGTGGAAAGTCCCCAGGCTCCCCAGCAGGCAGAAG
TATGCAAAGCATGCATCTCAATTAGTCAGCAACCATAGTCCCGCCCCTAACTCCGCCCATCCCGCCCCTA
ACTCCGCCCAGTTCCGCCCATTCTCCGCCCCATGGCTGACTAATTTTTTTTATTTATGCAGAGGCCGAGG
CCGCCTCGGCCTCTGAGCTATTCCAGAAGTAGTGAGGAGGCTTTTTTGGAGGCCTAGGCTTTTGCAAAAA
GCTTACCATGACCGAGTACAAGCCCACGGTGCGCCTCGCCACCCGCGACGACGTCCCCAGGGCCGTACGC
ACCCTCGCCGCCGCGTTCGCCGACTACCCCGCCACGCGCCACACCGTCGATCCGGACCGCCACATCGAGC
GGGTCACCGAGCTGCAAGAACTCTTCCTCACGCGCGTCGGGCTCGACATCGGCAAGGTGTGGGTCGCGGA
CGACGGCGCCGCGGTGGCGGTCTGGANNNCCACGCCGGAGAGCGTCGAAGCGGGGGCGGTGTTCGCCGAG
ATCGGCCCGCGCATGGCCGAGTTGAGCGGTTCCCGGCTGGCCGCGCAGCAACAGATGGAAGGCCTCCTGG
CGCCGCACCGGCCCAAGGAGCCCGCGTGGTTCCTGGCCACCGTCGGCGTCTCGCCCGACCACCAGGGCAA
GGGTCTGGGCAGCGCCGTCGTGCTCCCCGGAGTGGAGGCGGCCGAGCGCGCCGGGGTGCCCGCCTTCCTG
GAGACCTCCGCGCCCCGCAACCTCCCCTTCTACGAGCGGCTCGGCTTCACCGTCACCGCCGACGTCGAGT
GCCCGAAGGACCGCGCGACCTGGTGCATGACCCGCAAGCCCGGTGCCTGACGCCCGCCCCACGACCCGCA
GCGCCCGACCGAAAGGAGCGCACGACCCCATGCATCGATAAAATAAAAGATTTTATTTAGTCTCCAGAAA
AAGGGGGGAATGAAAGACCCCACCTGTAGGTTTGGCAAGCTAGCTTAAGTAACGCCATTTTGCAAGGCAT
GGAAAAATACATAACTGAGAATAGAGAAGTTCAGATCAAGGTCAGGAACAGATGGAACAGCTGAATATGG
GCCAAACAGGATATCTGTGGTAAGCAGTTCCTGCCCCGGCTCAGGGCCAAGAACAGATGGAACAGCTGAA
TATGGGCCAAACAGGATATCTGTGGTAAGCAGTTCCTGCCCCGGCTCAGGGCCAAGAACAGATGGTCCCC
AGATGCGGTCCAGCCCTCAGCAGTTTCTAGAGAACCATCAGATGTTTCCAGGGTGCCCCAAGGACCTGAA
ATGACCCTGTGCCTTATTTGAACTAACCAATCAGTTCGCTTCTCGCTTCTGTTCGCGCGCTTCTGCTCCC
CGAGCTCAATAAAAGAGCCCACAACCCCTCACTCGGGGCGCCAGTCCTCCGATTGACTGAGTCGCCCGGG
TACCCGTGTATCCAATAAACCCTCTTGCAGTTGCATCCNNNGACTTGTGGTCTCGCTGTTCCTTGGGAGG
GTCTCCTCTGAGTGATTGACTACCCGTCAGCGGGGGTCTTTCATTTCCGACTTGTGGTCTCGCTGCCTTG
GGAGGGTCTCCTCTGAGTGATTGACTACCCGTCAGCGGGGGTCTTCACATGCAGCATGTATCAAAATTAA
TTTGGTTTTTTTTCTTAAGTATTTACATTAAATGGCCATAGTTGCATTAATGAATCGGCCAACGCGCGGG
GAGAGGCGGTTTGCGTATTGGCGCTCTTCCGCTTCCTCGCTCACTGACTCGCTGCGCTCGGTCGTTCGGC
TGCGGCGAGCGGTATCAGCTCACTCAAAGGCGGTAATACGGTTATCCACAGAATCAGGGGATAACGCAGG
AAAGAACATGTGAGCAAAAGGCCAGCAAAAGGCCAGGAACCGTAAAAAGGCCGCGTTGCTGGCGTTTTTC
CATAGGCTCCGCCCCCCTGACGAGCATCACAAAAATCGACGCTCAAGTCAGAGGTGGCGAAACCCGACAG
GACTATAAAGATACCAGGCGTTTCCCCCTGGAAGCTCCCTCGTGCGCTCTCCTGTTCCGACCCTGCCGCT
TACCGGATACCTGTCCGCCTTTCTCCCTTCGGGAAGCGTGGCGCTTTCTCATAGCTCACGCTGTAGGTAT
CTCAGTTCGGTGTAGGTCGTTCGCTCCAAGCTGGGCTGTGTGCACGAACCCCCCGTTCAGCCCGACCGCT
GCGCCTTATCCGGTAACTATCGTCTTGAGTCCAACCCGGTAAGACACGACTTATCGCCACTGGCAGCAGC
CACTGGTAACAGGATTAGCAGAGCGAGGTATGTAGGCGGTGCTACAGAGTTCTTGAAGTGGTGGCCTAAC
TACGGCTACACTAGAAGGACAGTATTTGGTATCTGCGCTCTGCTGAAGCCAGTTACCTTCGGAAAAAGAG
TTGGTAGCTCTTGATCCGGCAAACAAACCACCGCTGGTAGCGGTGGTTTTNNNTTTGTTTGCAAGCAGCA
GATTACGCGCAGAAAAAAAGGATCTCAAGAAGATCCTTTGATCTTTTCTACGGGGTCTGACGCTCAGTGG
AACGAAAACTCACGTTAAGGGATTTTGGTCATGAGATTATCAAAAAGGATCTTCACCTAGATCCTTTTAA
ATTAAAAATGAAGTTTGCGGCCGCAAATCAATCTAAAGTATATATGAGTAAACTTGGTCTGACAGTTACC
AATGCTTAATCAGTGAGGCACCTATCTCAGCGATCTGTCTATTTCGTTCATCCATAGTTGCCTGACTCCC
CGTCGTGTAGATAACTACGATACGGGAGGGCTTACCATCTGGCCCCAGTGCTGCAATGATACCGCGAGAC
CCACGCTCACCGGCTCCAGATTTATCAGCAATAAACCAGCCAGCCGGAAGGGCCGAGCGCAGAAGTGGTC
CTGCAACTTTATCCGCCTCCATCCAGTCTATTAATTGTTGCCGGGAAGCTAGAGTAAGTAGTTCGCCAGT
TAATAGTTTGCGCAACGTTGTTGCCATTGCTACAGGCATCGTGGTGTCACGCTCGTCGTTTGGTATGGCT
TCATTCAGCTCCGGTTCCCAACGATCAAGGCGAGTTACATGATCCCCCATGTTGTGCAAAAAAGCGGTTA
GCTCCTTCGGTCCTCCGATCGTTGTCAGAAGTAAGTTGGCCGCAGTGTTATCACTCATGGTTATGGCAGC
ACTGCATAATTCTCTTACTGTCATGCCATCCGTAAGATGCTTTTCTGTGACTGGTGAGTACTCAACCAAG
TCATTCTGAGAATAGTGTATGCGGCGACCGAGTTGCTCTTGCCCGGCGTCAACACGGGATAATACCGCGC
CACATAGCAGAACTTTAAAAGTGCTCATCATTGGAAAACGTTCTTCGGGGCGAAAACTCTCAAGGATCTT
ACCGCTGTTGAGATCCAGTTCGATGTAACCCACTCGTGCACCCAACTGATCTTCAGCATCTTNNNTTACT
TTCACCAGCGTTTCTGGGTGAGCAAAAACAGGAAGGCAAAATGCCGCAAAAAAGGGAATAAGGGCGACAC
GGAAATGTTGAATACTCATACTCTTCCTTTTTCAATATTATTGAAGCATTTATCAGGGTTATTGTCTCAT
GAGCGGATACATATTTGAATGTATTTAGAAAAATAAACAAATAGGGGTTCCGCGCACATTTCCCCGAAAA
GTGCCAC
Features (pLannotate 1.2.2; 13 found; start..end, strand, type, name):
      8..477     +  LTR            LTR: long terminal repeat from Moloney murine leukemia virus
    601..875     +  misc_feature   MESV Ψ (fragment): packaging signal of murine embryonic stem cell virus
    934..1353    +  CDS            gag (truncated): truncated Moloney murine leukemia virus (MMLV) gag gene lacking the start codon
   1373..1393    +  CDS            FLAG (fragment): FLAG® epitope tag, followed by an enterokinase cleavage site
   1393..1860    +  CDS            H-Ras (fragment) (sequence partly withheld): human small GTPase proto-oncoprotein
   1973..2302    +  promoter       SV40 promoter: SV40 enhancer and early promoter
   2312..2914    +  CDS            PuroR: puromycin N-acetyltransferase; pac from Streptomyces; confers resistance to puromycin
   3013..3609    +  LTR            LTR: long terminal repeat from Moloney murine leukemia virus
   3618..3664    +  LTR            5' LTR (truncated) (fragment): truncated long terminal repeat from Moloney murine sarcoma virus
   3747..3795    -  CDS            lacI (fragment): lac repressor; lacI; The lac repressor binds to the lac operator to inhibit transcription in E. coli. This inhibition can be relieved by adding lactose or isopropyl-β-D-thiogalactopyranoside (IPTG).
   3981..4572    -  rep_origin     ori: high-copy-number ColE1/pMB1/pBR322/pUC origin of replication
   4750..5613    -  CDS            AmpR: β-lactamase; bla; confers resistance to ampicillin, carbenicillin, and related antibiotics
   5614..5718    -  promoter       AmpR promoter: bla
