[The description below was written by a language model from this plasmid's Addgene catalogue record and pLannotate feature annotations shown in this document.]
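Description:
pBABE-Puro-KRas* is a Moloney murine leukemia virus-based retroviral expression vector built on the pBABE-Puro backbone, with a total size of about 5.7 kb. In bacteria it is maintained as a high-copy plasmid through a ColE1/pUC-type origin and selected with ampicillin via the β-lactamase gene and its native promoter. The retroviral portion is flanked by MMLV long terminal repeats and carries a packaging signal followed by a truncated gag segment lacking its start codon. Together these allow the transcript to be packaged efficiently into virions when the viral proteins are supplied in trans by a packaging cell line. The 5′ LTR also serves as the promoter for the insert in transduced mammalian cells.

The insert, cloned between BamHI and SalI sites that both remain intact, is a synthetic chimeric cDNA encoding human KRas protein with an N-terminal FLAG epitope tag. Most of the coding sequence uses codons taken from HRAS, with a KRAS-derived 3′ tail, so the translated product is KRas even though automated annotation labels the bulk of the open reading frame as an H-Ras fragment. According to the record, this codon substitution yields higher than normal exogenous KRas expression, in keeping with the associated work on how rare codons regulate KRas oncogenesis. Downstream, an SV40 enhancer/early promoter drives puromycin N-acetyltransferase, allowing selection of stably transduced cells with puromycin. The construct is suited to generating stable mammalian cell populations expressing elevated, FLAG-detectable KRas, for example for comparison with KRas expressed from its native codons.
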