Addgene plasmid #46745: pBABE-Puro-KRas*
Purpose: Expresses human KRas protein from chimeric cDNA sequence derived primarily from HRAS codons with a KRAS 3' tail. Results in higher than normal exogenous expression of KRas protein.
Depositing lab: Christopher Counter. Depositing organization: Duke University. Publication: Rare codons regulate KRas oncogenesis. Lampson BL, Pershing NL, Prinz JA, Lacsina JR, Marzluff WF, Nicchitta CV, MacAlpine DM, Counter CM. Curr Biol. 2013 Jan 7;23(1):70-5. doi: 10.1016/j.cub.2012.11.031. Epub 2012 Dec 13. PubMed 23246410.
Backbone
  Vector backbone: pBABE-Puro
  Backbone size w/o insert (bp): 5169
  Total vector size (bp): 5741
  Vector type: Mammalian Expression, Retroviral
  Selectable markers: Puromycin
Growth in bacteria
  Bacterial resistance: Ampicillin, 100 μg/mL
  Growth temperature: 37°C
  Growth strain: XL10 Gold
  Copy number: High Copy
Gene/Insert
  Gene/Insert name: KRAS* (alt name: V-Ki-ras2 Kirsten rat sarcoma viral oncogene homolog)
  Species: H. sapiens (human), Synthetic
  Mutation: cDNA is encoded by a chimeric mixture of HRAS and KRAS codons that encode KRas protein
  Entrez Gene: KRAS (a.k.a. 'C-K-RAS, C-K-RAS, CFC2, K-RAS2A, K-RAS2B, K-RAS4A, K-RAS4B, K-Ras, K-Ras 2, KI-RAS, KRAS1, KRAS2, NS, NS3, OES, RALD, RASK2, c-Ki-ras, c-Ki-ras2)
  Tag / fusion protein: FLAG (N terminal on insert)
  Cloning method: Restriction Enzyme; 5′ cloning site BamHI (not destroyed); 3′ cloning site SalI (not destroyed)
  Sequencing primers: 5′ pBABE 5'; 3′ pBABE 3'
Terms and licenses: Academic/Nonprofit Terms; Industry Terms: Not Available to Industry
How to cite: pBABE-Puro-KRas* was a gift from Christopher Counter (Addgene plasmid # 46745)
