>Addgene plasmid #46745 | pBABE-Puro-KRas* | depositor partial sequence | sequence record 66170 | insert FLAG-KRAS*
ATGGACTACAAGGACGACGATGACAAG
[561 nt withheld, positions 28-588]
TAAG
