>Addgene plasmid #46745 | pBABE-Puro-KRas* | addgene partial sequence | sequence record 69082 | pBabe5 5'-CTTTATCCAGCCCTCAC-3'
ATGGACTACAAGGACGACGATGACAAG
[561 nt withheld, positions 28-588]
TAAGTCGACCCTGTGGAATGTGTGTCAGTTAGGGTGTGGAAAGTCCCCAGGCTCCCCAGCAGGCAGAAGT
ATGCAAAGCATGCATCTCAATTAGTCAGCAACCAGGTGTGGAAAGTCCCCAGGCTCCCCAGCAGGCAGAA
GTATGCAAAGCATGCATCTCAATTAGTCAGCAACCATAGTCCCGCCCCTAACTCCGCCCATCCCGCCCCT
AACTCCGCCCAGTTCCGCCCATT
